Addgene plasmid #185981: pKIF1C_R169W-GFP
Purpose: Mammalian expression of human KIF1C with R169W mutation and GFP tag.
Depositing lab: Anne Straube. Depositing organization: University of Warwick. Publication: Force generation of KIF1C is impaired by pathogenic mutations. Siddiqui N, Roth D, Toleikis A, Zwetsloot AJ, Cross RA, Straube A. Curr Biol. 2022 Sep 12;32(17):3862-3870.e6. doi: 10.1016/j.cub.2022.07.029. Epub 2022 Aug 11. PubMed 35961316.
Backbone
  Vector backbone: pEGFP-N1
  Vector type: Mammalian Expression
  Selectable markers: Neomycin (select with G418)
Growth in bacteria
  Bacterial resistance: Kanamycin, 50 μg/mL
  Growth temperature: 37°C
  Growth strain: DH5alpha
  Copy number: High Copy
Gene/Insert
  Gene/Insert name: KIF1C (alt names: SAX2; KIAA0706; LTXS1)
  Species: H. sapiens (human)
  Mutation: R169W - mutation causing HSP (SPG58)
  Entrez Gene: KIF1C (a.k.a. LTXS1, SATX2, SAX2, SPAX2, SPG58)
  Tag / fusion protein: eGFP (C terminal on insert)
Terms and licenses: Academic/Nonprofit Terms; Industry Terms: Not Available to Industry
How to cite: pKIF1C_R169W-GFP was a gift from Anne Straube (Addgene plasmid # 185981 ; http://n2t.net/addgene:185981 ; RRID:Addgene_185981)
