[The description below was written by a language model from this plasmid's Addgene catalogue record and pLannotate feature annotations shown in this document.]
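Description:
pKIF1C_R169W-GFP is a mammalian expression plasmid of about 8 kb built on the pEGFP-N1 backbone, encoding human KIF1C carrying the R169W substitution fused at its C terminus to EGFP. KIF1C is a kinesin motor with microtubule plus end-directed motility, and the record notes that R169W is a disease-causing mutation associated with hereditary spastic paraplegia (SPG58). The KIF1C coding sequence sits just downstream of the remnant multiple cloning site and is driven by the human cytomegalovirus immediate early enhancer and promoter. A short linker separates it from the EGFP reading frame, and transcripts are terminated by the SV40 polyadenylation signal. This arrangement gives strong constitutive expression of a fluorescently labelled mutant motor in transfected mammalian cells.

The plasmid is propagated in E. coli at high copy number through a ColE1/pUC-type origin. Selection relies on a single Tn5 aminoglycoside phosphotransferase (NeoR/KanR) gene, which is preceded by both a bacterial bla-type promoter and the SV40 enhancer/early promoter and is followed by the HSV TK polyadenylation signal. The same marker therefore confers kanamycin resistance in bacteria and G418 resistance in mammalian cells, allowing stable lines to be selected. An f1 origin is also present for single-stranded DNA production. The small annotated fragments of ble, bGH poly(A) and SV40 large T antigen appear to be backbone remnants or partial matches rather than functional elements.

Consistent with the associated study on impaired force generation by pathogenic KIF1C variants, the construct is suited to visualising the localisation and motility of the R169W mutant in cells and comparing its behaviour with wild-type KIF1C-GFP.
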