Features (pLannotate 1.2.2; 15 found; start..end, strand, type, name):
    102..896     +  CDS            NeoR/KanR: aminoglycoside phosphotransferase from Tn5; aph(3')-II (or nptII); confers resistance to neomycin, kanamycin, and G418 (Geneticin®)
    917..1069    +  CDS            ble (fragment): BLE_KLEPN - Experimental evidence at protein level: Swiss-Prot protein existence level 1. Binding protein with a strong affinity to the bleomycin family of antibiotics. Binds to CL990; an antimitotic-antibiotic compound. From Klebsiella pneumoniae.
   1128..1175    +  polyA_signal   HSV TK poly(A) signal: herpes simplex virus thymidine kinase polyadenylation signal (Cole and Stacy, 1985)
   1266..1282    -  polyA_signal   bGH poly(A) signal (fragment): bovine growth hormone polyadenylation signal
   1504..2092    +  rep_origin     ori: high-copy-number ColE1/pMB1/pBR322/pUC origin of replication
   2267..2570    +  enhancer       CMV enhancer: human cytomegalovirus immediate early enhancer
   2571..2774    +  promoter       CMV promoter: human cytomegalovirus (CMV) immediate early promoter
   2797..2842    +  misc_feature   MCS (fragment): multiple cloning site
   2848..6156    +  CDS            KIF1C: KIF1C_HUMAN - Also known as KIAA0706. Experimental evidence at protein level: Swiss-Prot protein existence level 1. Motor required for the retrograde transport of Golgi vesicles to the endoplasmic reticulum. Has a microtubule plus end-directed motility. From Homo sapiens (Human).
   6175..6894    +  CDS            EGFP: the original enhanced GFP (Yang et al., 1996) mammalian codon-optimized
   6911..6994    +  CDS            large T antigen (fragment): large T antigen from SV40 (simian virus 40)
   7017..7138    +  polyA_signal   SV40 poly(A) signal: SV40 polyadenylation signal
   7172..7600    -  rep_origin     f1 ori (sequence partly withheld): f1 bacteriophage origin of replication; arrow indicates direction of (+) strand synthesis
   7627..7731    +  promoter       AmpR promoter: bla
   7733..67      +  promoter       SV40 promoter (across the origin): SV40 enhancer and early promoter
>Addgene plasmid #185981 | pKIF1C_R169W-GFP | addgene full sequence | sequence record 366164 | Addgene NGS Result
CGCCTCGGCCTCTGAGCTATTCCAGAAGTAGTGAGGAGGCTTTTTTGGAGGCCTAGGCTTTTGCAAAGAT
CGATCAAGAGACAGGATGAGGATCGTTTCGCATGATTGAACAAGATGGATTGCACGCAGGTTCTCCGGCC
GCTTGGGTGGAGAGGCTATTCGGCTATGACTGGGCACAACAGACAATCGGCTGCTCTGATGCCGCCGTGT
TCCGGCTGTCAGCGCAGGGGCGCCCGGTTCTTTTTGTCAAGACCGACCTGTCCGGTGCCCTGAATGAACT
GCAAGACGAGGCAGCGCGGCTATCGTGGCTGGCCACGACGGGCGTTCCTTGCGCAGCTGTGCTCGACGTT
GTCACTGAAGCGGGAAGGGACTGGCTGCTATTGGGCGAAGTGCCGGGGCAGGATCTCCTGTCATCTCACC
TTGCTCCTGCCGAGAAAGTATCCATCATGGCTGATGCAATGCGGCGGCTGCATACGCTTGATCCGGCTAC
CTGCCCATTCGACCACCAAGCGAAACATCGCATCGAGCGAGCACGTACTCGGATGGAAGCCGGTCTTGTC
GATCAGGATGATCTGGACGAAGAGCATCAGGGGCTCGCGCCAGCCGAACTGTTCGCCAGGCTCAAGGCGA
GCATGCCCGACGGCGAGGATCTCGTCGTGACCCATGGCGATGCCTGCTTGCCGAATATCATGGTGGAAAA
TGGCCGCTTTTCTGGATTCATCGACTGTGGCCGGCTGGGTGTGGCGGACCGCTATCAGGACATAGCGTTG
GCTACCCGTGATATTGCTGAAGAGCTTGGCGGCGAATGGGCTGACCGCTTCCTCGTGCTTTACGGTATCG
CCGCTCCCGATTCGCAGCGCATCGCCTTCTATCGCCTTCTTGACGAGTTCTTCTGAGCGGGACTCTGGGG
TTCGAAATGACCGACCAAGCGACGCCCAACCTGCCATCACGAGATTTCGATTCCACCGCCGCCTTCTATG
AAAGGTTGGGCTTCGGAATCGTTTTCCGGGACGCCGGCTGGATGATCCTCCAGCGCGGGGATCTCATGCT
GGAGTTCTTCGCCCACCCTAGGGGGAGGCTAACTGAAACACGGAAGGAGACAATACCGGAAGGAACCCGC
GCTATGACGGCAATAAAAAGACAGAATAAAACGCACGGTGTTGGGTCGTTTGTTCATAAACGCGGGGTTC
GGTCCCAGGGCTGGCACTCTGTCGATACCCCACCGAGACCCCATTGGGGCCAATACGCCCGCGTTTCTTC
CTTTTCCCCACCCCACCCCCCAAGTTCGGGTGAAGGCCCAGGGCTCGCAGCCAACGTCGGGGCGGCAGGC
CCTGCCATAGCCTCAGGTTACTCATATATACTTTAGATTGATTTAAAACTTCATTTTTAATTTAAAAGGA
TCTAGGTGAAGATCCTTTTTGATAATCTCATGACCAAAATCCCTTAACGTGAGTTTTCGTTCCACTGAGC
GTCAGACCCCGTAGAAAAGATCAAAGGATCTTCTTGAGATCCTTTTTTTCTGCGCGTAATCTGCTGCTTG
CAAACAAAAAAACCACCGCTACCAGCGGTGGTTTGTTTGCCGGATCAAGAGCTACCAACTCTTTTTCCGA
AGGTAACTGGCTTCAGCAGAGCGCAGATACCAAATACTGTTCTTCTAGTGTAGCCGTAGTTAGGCCACCA
CTTCAAGAACTCTGTAGCACCGCCTACATACCTCGCTCTGCTAATCCTGTTACCAGTGGCTGCTGCCAGT
GGCGATAAGTCGTGTCTTACCGGGTTGGACTCAAGACGATAGTTACCGGATAAGGCGCAGCGGTCGGGCT
GAACGGGGGGTTCGTGCACACAGCCCAGCTTGGAGCGAACGACCTACACCGAACTGAGATACCTACAGCG
TGAGCTATGAGAAAGCGCCACGCTTCCCGAAGGGAGAAAGGCGGACAGGTATCCGGTAAGCGGCAGGGTC
GGAACAGGAGAGCGCACGAGGGAGCTTCCAGGGGGAAACGCCTGGTATCTTTATAGTCCTGTCGGGTTTC
GCCACCTCTGACTTGAGCGTCGATTTTTGTGATGCTCGTCAGGGGGGCGGAGCCTATGGAAAAACGCCAG
CAACGCGGCCTTTTTACGGTTCCTGGCCTTTTGCTGGCCTTTTGCTCACATGTTCTTTCCTGCGTTATCC
CCTGATTCTGTGGATAACCGTATTACCGCCATGCATTAGTTATTAATAGTAATCAATTACGGGGTCATTA
GTTCATAGCCCATATATGGAGTTCCGCGTTACATAACTTACGGTAAATGGCCCGCCTGGCTGACCGCCCA
ACGACCCCCGCCCATTGACGTCAATAATGACGTATGTTCCCATAGTAACGCCAATAGGGACTTTCCATTG
ACGTCAATGGGTGGAGTATTTACGGTAAACTGCCCACTTGGCAGTACATCAAGTGTATCATATGCCAAGT
ACGCCCCCTATTGACGTCAATGACGGTAAATGGCCCGCCTGGCATTATGCCCAGTACATGACCTTATGGG
ACTTTCCTACTTGGCAGTACATCTACGTATTAGTCATCGCTATTACCATGGTGATGCGGTTTTGGCAGTA
CATCAATGGGCGTGGATAGCGGTTTGACTCACGGGGATTTCCAAGTCTCCACCCCATTGACGTCAATGGG
AGTTTGTTTTGGCACCAAAATCAACGGGACTTTCCAAAATGTCGTAACAACTCCGCCCCATTGACGCAAA
TGGGCGGTAGGCGTGTACGGTGGGAGGTCTATATAAGCAGAGCTGGTTTAGTGAACCGTCAGATCCGCTA
GCGCTACCGGACTCAGATCTCGAGCTCAAGCTTCGAATTCTGGAGCTATGGCTGGTGCCTCGGTGAAAGT
GGCAGTGAGGGTTCGGCCCTTTAACGCCCGTGAGACCAGCCAGGATGCCAAGTGTGTGGTCAGCATGCAG
GGCAACACCACCTCCATCATCAATCCTAAACAGAGCAAGGATGCCCCCAAAAGCTTCACCTTTGACTACT
CCTACTGGTCACACACTTCGACGGAGGACCCCCAGTTTGCATCTCAGCAGCAAGTGTATCGGGACATCGG
AGAAGAGATGCTGCTCCACGCCTTTGAAGGCTACAACGTGTGCATCTTTGCCTATGGGCAGACCGGGGCT
GGGAAATCCTATACCATGATGGGGCGACAGGAGCCAGGGCAGCAGGGCATCGTGCCCCAGCTCTGTGAGG
ACCTCTTCTCTCGCGTTAGTGAGAACCAGAGTGCTCAGCTATCCTACTCTGTGGAGGTGTCTTACATGGA
AATCTACTGTGAGCGGGTACGAGACCTCTTGAACCCCAAGAGTCGGGGTTCTCTGCGGGTCTGGGAGCAC
CCCATCCTGGGCCCGTACGTGCAGGACCTGTCCAAATTGGCTGTGACCTCCTACGCAGACATTGCTGACC
TCATGGACTGTGGAAATAAAGCACGGACTGTGGCTGCCACCAACATGAATGAGACCAGCAGCCGTTCCCA
TGCCGTCTTTACCATCGTCTTCACACAGCGCTGCCATGACCAGCTCACGGGGCTGGACTCGGAGAAGGTC
AGTAAGATCAGTTTGGTGGACCTTGCTGGGAGTGAGCGAGCCGACTCCTCAGGGGCCCGGGGCATGCGCC
TGAAGGAAGGAGCCAACATCAATAAGTCCCTGACTACACTAGGGAAAGTGATCTCGGCCCTTGCAGATAT
GCAATCAAAGAAGCGAAAGTCGGATTTTATCCCCTACAGGGACTCTGTGCTCACCTGGCTGCTCAAGGAA
AATTTGGGGGGGAACTCACGCACAGCCATGATTGCAGCCCTGAGCCCTGCTGACATCAATTACGAGGAGA
CTCTCAGCACCCTCAGGTATGCTGACCGCACCAAGCAAATCCGCTGCAATGCCATCATCAACGAGGACCC
TAATGCCCGGCTGATTAGAGAGCTGCAGGAGGAAGTAGCCCGGCTGCGGGAACTGCTGATGGCTCAGGGA
CTGTCAGCCTCTGCTCTGGAAGGCCTGAAGACGGAAGAAGGGAGTGTCAGAGGCGCCCTGCCAGCTGTGT
CATCTCCCCCAGCTCCAGTTTCACCCTCATCACCCACCACACATAATGGGGAGCTGGAGCCGTCATTCTC
CCCCAACACGGAGTCCCAGATTGGGCCTGAGGAAGCCATGGAGAGGCTGCAGGAGACAGAGAAGATTATA
GCTGAGCTGAACGAGACATGGGAGGAGAAGCTACGCAAGACAGAAGCCCTGAGGATGGAGAGAGAAGCAT
TGCTGGCTGAGATGGGGGTGGCCGTCCGGGAGGATGGGGGAACTGTGGGCGTCTTCTCTCCAAAGAAGAC
TCCCCACCTGGTGAACCTGAACGAAGACCCTCTGATGTCTGAGTGTCTGCTCTACCACATCAAAGATGGC
GTCACCAGGGTCGGCCAAGTAGATATGGACATCAAGCTGACCGGACAGTTCATTCGGGAGCAACACTGTC
TGTTCCGGAGCATCCCCCAGCCAGATGGAGAAGTGGTGGTCACTCTGGAGCCTTGTGAAGGAGCTGAGAC
ATATGTGAATGGGAAGCTTGTGACGGAGCCGCTGGTGCTGAAGTCAGGGAATAGGATTGTGATGGGCAAG
AACCACGTTTTCCGCTTCAACCACCCGGAGCAGGCAAGGCTGGAACGGGAACGAGGGGTCCCCCCACCCC
CAGGACCGCCCTCTGAGCCAGTCGACTGGAACTTTGCCCAGAAGGAACTGCTGGAGCAGCAAGGCATCGA
CATAAAGCTGGAAATGGAGAAGAGGCTGCAGGATCTGGAGAATCAGTACCGGAAAGAAAAGGAAGAAGCC
GATCTTCTGCTGGAGCAGCAGCGACTGTATGCAGACTCGGACAGCGGGGATGACTCTGACAAGCGCTCTT
GTGAAGAGAGCTGGAGGCTCATCTCCTCCTTGCGGGAGCAGCTGCCGCCCACCACGGTCCAGACCATTGT
CAAACGCTGTGGTCTGCCCAGCAGTGGCAAGCGCAGGGCCCCTCGCAGGGTTTATCAGATCCCCCAGCGA
CGCAGGCTGCAGGGCAAAGACCCCCGCTGGGCCACCATGGCTGACCTGAAGATGCAGGCGGTGAAGGAGA
TCTGCTACGAGGTGGCCCTGGCTGACTTCCGCCACGGGCGGGCTGAGATTGAGGCCCTGGCCGCCCTCAA
GATGCGGGAGCTGTGTCGCACCTATGGCAAGCCAGACGGCCCCGGAGACGCCTGGAGGGCTGTGGCCCGG
GATGTCTGGGACACTGTAGGCGAGGAGGAAGGAGGTGGAGCTGGCAGTGGTGGTGGCAGTGAGGAGGGAG
CCCGAGGGGCGGAGGTGGAGGACCTCCGGGCCCACATCGACAAGCTGACGGGGATTCTGCAGGAGGTGAA
GCTGCAGAACAGCAGCAAGGACCGGGAGCTGCAGGCCCTGCGGGACCGCATGCTCCGCATGGAGAGGGTC
ATCCCCCTGGCCCAGGATCATGAGGATGAGAATGAAGAAGGTGGTGAGGTCCCCTGGGCCCCGCCTGAAG
GATCAGAGGCAGCAGAGGAGGCAGCCCCCAGTGACCGCATGCCGTCAGCCCGGCCCCCCTCGCCACCACT
GTCAAGCTGGGAGCGGGTGTCACGGCTCATGGAGGAGGACCCTGCCTTCCGTCGTGGTCGTCTTCGCTGG
CTCAAGCAGGAGCAGCTACGGCTGCAGGGACTGCAGGGCTCTGGGGGCCGGGGCGGGGGGCTGCGCAGGC
CCCCAGCCCGCTTTGTGCCCCCTCACGACTGCAAGCTACGCTTCCCCTTCAAGAGCAACCCCCAGCACCG
GGAGTCTTGGCCAGGGATGGGGAGCGGGGAGGCTCCAACTCCGCTCCAACCCCCTGAGGAGGTCACTCCC
CATCCAGCCACCCCTGCCCGCCGGCCTCCGAGTCCCCGAAGGTCCCACCATCCCCGCAGGAACTCCCTGG
ATGGAGGGGGCCGATCCCGGGGAGCGGGTTCTGCACAGCCTGAACCCCAGCACTTCCAGCCCAAAAAGCA
CAACTCTTATCCCCAGCCACCCCAACCCTACCCAGCCCAGCGGCCCCCAGGGCCCCGCTACCCCCCATAC
ACTACTCCCCCACGAATGAGACGGCAGCGTTCTGCCCCTGACCTCAAGGAGAGTGGGGCAGCTGTGGATC
CACCGGTCGCCACCATGGTGAGCAAGGGCGAGGAGCTGTTCACCGGGGTGGTGCCCATCCTGGTCGAGCT
GGACGGCGACGTAAACGGCCACAAGTTCAGCGTGTCCGGCGAGGGCGAGGGCGATGCCACCTACGGCAAG
CTGACCCTGAAGTTCATCTGCACCACCGGCAAGCTGCCCGTGCCCTGGCCCACCCTCGTGACCACCCTGA
CCTACGGCGTGCAGTGCTTCAGCCGCTACCCCGACCACATGAAGCAGCACGACTTCTTCAAGTCCGCCAT
GCCCGAAGGCTACGTCCAGGAGCGCACCATCTTCTTCAAGGACGACGGCAACTACAAGACCCGCGCCGAG
GTGAAGTTCGAGGGCGACACCCTGGTGAACCGCATCGAGCTGAAGGGCATCGACTTCAAGGAGGACGGCA
ACATCCTGGGGCACAAGCTGGAGTACAACTACAACAGCCACAACGTCTATATCATGGCCGACAAGCAGAA
GAACGGCATCAAGGTGAACTTCAAGATCCGCCACAACATCGAGGACGGCAGCGTGCAGCTCGCCGACCAC
TACCAGCAGAACACCCCCATCGGCGACGGCCCCGTGCTGCTGCCCGACAACCACTACCTGAGCACCCAGT
CCGCCCTGAGCAAAGACCCCAACGAGAAGCGCGATCACATGGTCCTGCTGGAGTTCGTGACCGCCGCCGG
GATCACTCTCGGCATGGACGAGCTGTACAAGTAAAGCGGCCGCGACTCTAGATCATAATCAGCCATACCA
CATTTGTAGAGGTTTTACTTGCTTTAAAAAACCTCCCACACCTCCCCCTGAACCTGAAACATAAAATGAA
TGCAATTGTTGTTGTTAACTTGTTTATTGCAGCTTATAATGGTTACAAATAAAGCAATAGCATCACAAAT
TTCACAAATAAAGCATTTTTTTCACTGCATTCTAGTTGTGGTTTGTCCAAACTCATCAATGTATCTTAAG
GCGTAAATTGTAAGCGTTAATATTTTGTTAAAATTCGCGTTAAATTTTTGTTAAATCAGCTCATTTTTTA
ACCAATAGGCCGAAATCGGCAAAATCCCTTATAAATCAAAAGAATAGACCGAGATAGGGT
[37 nt withheld, positions 7271-7307]
AAAGAACGTGGACTCCAACGTCAAAGG
[49 nt withheld, positions 7335-7383]
T
[91 nt withheld, positions 7385-7475]
G
[124 nt withheld, positions 7477-7600]
CAGGTGGCACTTTTCGGGGAAATGTGCGCGGAACCCCTATTTGTTTATTTTTCTAAATACATTCAAATAT
GTATCCGCTCATGAGACAATAACCCTGATAAATGCTTCAATAATATTGAAAAAGGAAGAGTCCTGAGGCG
GAAAGAACCAGCTGTGGAATGTGTGTCAGTTAGGGTGTGGAAAGTCCCCAGGCTCCCCAGCAGGCAGAAG
TATGCAAAGCATGCATCTCAATTAGTCAGCAACCAGGTGTGGAAAGTCCCCAGGCTCCCCAGCAGGCAGA
AGTATGCAAAGCATGCATCTCAATTAGTCAGCAACCATAGTCCCGCCCCTAACTCCGCCCATCCCGCCCC
TAACTCCGCCCAGTTCCGCCCATTCTCCGCCCCATGGCTGACTAATTTTTTTTATTTATGCAGAGGCCGA
GGC
